>Addgene plasmid #149124 | pGBW-m4046247 | depositor full sequence | sequence record 291577 | Full Sequence
GCGGCCGCCCCACACACCATAGCTTCAAAATGTTTCTACTCCTTTTTTACTCTTCCAGATTTTCTCGGAC
TCCGCGCATCGCCGTACCACTTCAAAACACCCAAGCACAGCATACTAAATTTCCCCTCTTTCTTCCTCTA
GGGTGTCGTTAATTACCCGTACTAAAGGTTTGGAAAAGAAAAAAGAGACCGCCTCGTTTCTTTTTCTTCG
TCGAAAAAGGCAATAAAAATTTTTATCACGTTTCTTTTTCTTGAAAATTTTTTTTTTTGATTTTTTTCTC
TTTCGATGACCTCCCATTGATATTTAAGTTAATAAACGGTCTTCAATTTCTCAAGTTTCAGTTTCATTTT
TCTTGTTCTATTACAACTTTTTTTACTTCTTGCTCATTAGAAAGAAAGCATAGCAATCTAATCTAAGTTT
TAATTACAAAATGTACACTCGCTATGTCGATAACAACTTCTGTGGCCCTGATGGCTACCCTCTTGAGTGC
ATTAAAGACCTTCTAGCACGTGCTGGTAAAGCTTCATGCACTTTGTCCGAACAACTGGACTTTATTGACA
CTAAGAGGGGTGTATACTGCTGCCGTGAACATGAGCATGAAATTGCTTGGTACACGGAACGTTCTGAAAA
GAGCTATGAATTGCAGACACCTTTTGAAATTAAATTGGCAAAGAAATTTGACACCTTCAATGGGGAATGT
CCAAATTTTGTATTTCCCTTAAATTCCATAATCAAGACTATTCAACCAAGGGTTGAAAAGAAAAAGCTTG
ATGGCTTTATGGGTAGAATTCGATCTGTCTATCCAGTTGCGTCACCAAATGAATGCAACCAAATGTGCCT
TTCAACTCTCATGAAGTGTGATCATTGTGGTGAAACTTCATGGCAGACGGGCGATTTTGTTAAAGCCACT
TGCGAATTTTGTGGCACTGAGAATTTGACTAAAGAAGGTGCCACTACTTGTGGTTACTTACCCCAAAATG
CTGTTGTTAAAATTTATTGTCCAGCATGTCACAATTCAGAAGTAGGACCTGAGCATAGTCTTGCCGAATA
CCATAATGAATCTGGCTTGAAAACCATTCTTCGTAAGGGTGGTCGCACTATTGCCTTTGGAGGCTGTGTG
TTCTCTTATGTTGGTTGCCATAACAAGTGTGCCTATTGGGTTCCACGTGCTAGCGCTAACATAGGTTGTA
ACCATACAGGTGTTGTTGGAGAAGGTTCCGAAGGTCTTAATGACAACCTTCTTGAAATACTCCAAAAAGA
GAAAGTCAACATCAATATTGTTGGTGACTTTAAACTTAATGAAGAGATCGCCATTATTTTGGCATCTTTT
TCTGCTTCCACAAGTGCTTTTGTGGAAACTGTGAAAGGTTTGGATTATAAAGCATTCAAACAAATTGTTG
AATCCTGTGGTAATTTTAAAGTTACAAAAGGAAAAGCTAAAAAAGGTGCCTGGAATATTGGTGAACAGAA
ATCAATACTGAGTCCTCTTTATGCATTTGCATCAGAGGCTGCTCGTGTTGTACGATCAATTTTCTCCCGC
ACTCTTGAAACTGCTCAAAATTCTGTGCGTGTTTTACAGAAGGCCGCTATAACAATACTAGATGGAATTT
CACAGTATTCACTGAGACTCATTGATGCTATGATGTTCACATCTGATTTGGCTACTAACAATCTAGTTGT
AATGGCCTACATTACAGGTGGTGTTGTTCAGTTGACTTCGCAGTGGCTAACTAACATCTTTGGCACTGTT
TATGAAAAACTCAAACCCGTCCTTGATTGGCTTGAAGAGAAGTTTAAGGAAGGTGTAGAGTTTCTTAGAG
ACGGTTGGGAAATTGTTAAATTTATCTCAACCTGTGCTTGTGAAATTGTCGGTGGACAAATTGTCACCTG
TGCAAAGGAAATTAAGGAGAGTGTTCAGACATTCTTTAAGCTTGTAAATAAATTTTTGGCTTTGTGTGCT
GACTCTATCATTATTGGTGGAGCTAAACTTAAAGCCTTGAATTTAGGTGAAACATTTGTCACGCACTCAA
AGGGATTGTACAGAAAGTGTGTTAAATCCAGAGAAGAAACTGGCCTACTCATGCCTCTAAAAGCCCCAAA
AGAAATTATCTTCTTAGAGGGAGAAACACTTCCCACAGAAGTGTTAACAGAGGAAGTTGTCTTGAAAACT
GGTGATTTACAACCATTAGAACAACCTACTAGTGAAGCTGTTGAAGCTCCATTGGTTGGTACACCAGTTT
GTATTAACGGGCTTATGTTGCTCGAAATCAAAGACACAGAAAAGTACTGTGCCCTTGCACCTAATATGAT
GGTAACAAACAATACCTTCACACTCAAAGGCCTCGTGCCGAGAGGTTCTGATTATAAAGATCATGATGGT
GATTATAAAGATCATGATATTGATTATAAAGATGATGATGATAAATAAACAGGCCCCTTTTCCTTTGTCG
ATATCATGTAATTAGTTATGTCACGCTTACATTCACGCCCTCCTCCCACATCCGCTCTAACCGAAAAGGA
AGGAGTTAGACAACCTGAAGTCTAGGTCCCTATTTATTTTTTTTAATAGTTATGTTAGTATTAAGAACGT
TATTTATATTTCAAATTTTTCTTTTTTTTCTGTACAAAGCGGCCGCCGAACCACTAGTGCACTGCAGTAC
ACGGTTTCCTTGAAATTTTTTTGATTCGGTAATCTCCGAACAGAAGGAAGAACGAAGGAAGGAGCACAGA
CTTAGATTGGTATATATACGCATATGTAGTGTTGAAGAAACATGAAATTGCCCAGTATTCTTAACCCAAC
TGCACAGAACAAAAACGTGCAGGAAACGAAGATAAATCATGTCGAAAGCTACATATAAGGAACGTGCTGC
TACTCATCCTAGTCCTGTTGCTGCCAAGCTATTTAATATCATGCACGAAAAGCAAACAAACTTGTGTGCT
TCATTGGATGTTCGTACCACCAAGGAATTACTGGAGTTAGTTGAAGCATTAGGTCCCAAAATTTGTTTAC
TAAAAACACATGTGGATATCTTGACTGATTTTTCCATGGAGGGCACAGTTAAGCCGCTAAAGGCATTATC
CGCCAAGTACAATTTTTTACTCTTCGAGGACAGAAAATTTGCTGACATTGGTAATACAGTCAAATTGCAG
TACTCTGCGGGTGTATACAGAATAGCAGAATGGGCAGACATTACGAATGCACACGGTGTGGTGGGCCCAG
GTATTGTTAGCGGTTTGAAGCAGGCGGCAGAAGAAGTAACAAAGGAACCTAGAGGCCTTTTGATGTTAGC
AGAATTGTCATGCAAGGGCTCCCTATCTACTGGAGAATATACTAAGGGTACTGTTGACATTGCGAAGAGC
GACAAAGATTTTGTTATCGGCTTTATTGCTCAAAGAGACATGGGTGGAAGAGATGAAGGTTACGATTGGT
TGATTATGACACCCGGTGTGGGTTTAGATGACAAGGGAGATGCATTGGGTCAACAGTATAGAACCGTGGA
TGATGTGGTTTCTACAGGATCTGACATTATTATTGTTGGAAGAGGACTATTTGCAAAGGGAAGGGATGCT
AAGGTAGAGGGTGAACGTTACAGAAAAGCAGGCTGGGAAGCATATTTGAGAAGATGCGGCCAGCAAAACT
AAAAAACTGTATTATAAGTAAATGCATGTATACTAAACTCACAAATTAGAGCTTCAATTTAATTATATCA
GTTATTACCCGAGTAACGAAGCATCTGTGCTTCATTTTGTAGAACAAAAATGCAACGCGAGAGCGCTAAT
TTTTCAAACAAAGAATCTGAGCTGCATTTTTACAGAACAGAAATGCAACGCGAAAGCGCTATTTTACCAA
CGAAGAATCTGTGCTTCATTTTTGTAAAACAAAAATGCAACGCGAGAGCGCTAATTTTTCAAACAAAGAA
TCTGAGCTGCATTTTTACAGAACAGAAATGCAACGCGAGAGCGCTATTTTACCAACAAAGAATCTATACT
TCTTTTTTGTTCTACAAAAATGCATCCCGAGAGCGCTATTTTTCTAACAAAGCATCTTAGATTACTTTTT
TTCTCCTTTGTGCGCTCTATAATGCAGTCTCTTGATAACTTTTTGCACTGTAGGTCCGTTAAGGTTAGAA
GAAGGCTACTTTGGTGTCTATTTTCTCTTCCATAAAAAAAGCCTGACTCCACTTCCCGCGTTTACTGATT
ACTAGCGAAGCTGCGGGTGCATTTTTTCAAGATAAAGGCATCCCCGATTATATTCTATACCGATGTGGAT
TGCGCATACTTTGTGAACAGAAAGTGATAGCGTTGATGATTCTTCATTGGTCAGAAAATTATGAACGGTT
TCTTCTATTTTGTCTCTATATACTACGTATAGGAAATGTTTACATTTTCGTATTGTTTTCGATTCACTCT
ATGAATAGTTCTTACTACAATTTTTTTGTCTAAAGAGTAATACTAGAGATAAACATAAAAAATGTAGAGG
TCGAGTTTAGATGCAAGTTCAAGGAGCGAAAGGTGGATGGGTAGGTTATATAGGGATATAGCACAGAGAT
ATATAGCAAAGAGATACTTTTGAGCAATGTTTGTGGAAGCGGTATTCGCAATATTTTAGTAGCTCGTTAC
AGTCCGGTGCGTTTTTGGTTTTTTGAAAGTGCGTCATCAGAGCGCTTTTGGTTTTCAAAAGCGCTCTGAA
GTTCCTATACTTTCTAGCTAGAGAATAGGAACTTCCCGAGCGGCCGCGTGTTACAAGCTTGACTCCAGCG
TAACTGGACTGCAATCAACTCACTGGCTCACCTTCACGGGTGGGCCTTTCTTCGGTAGAAAATCAAAGGA
TCTTCTTGAGATCCTTTTTTTCTGCGCGTAATCTGCTGCTTGCAAACAAAAAAACCACCGCTACCAGCGG
TGGTTTGTTTGCCGGATCAAGAGCTACCAACTCTTTTTCCGAGGTAACTGGCTTCAGCAGAGCGCAGATA
CCAAATACTGTTCTTCTAGTGTAGCCGTAGTTAGGCCACCACTTCAAGAACTCTGTAGCACCGCCTACAT
ACCTCGCTCTGCTAATCCTGTTACCAGTGGCTGCTGCCAGTGGCGATAAGTCGTGTCTTACCGGGTTGGA
CTCAAGACGATAGTTACCGGATAAGGCGCAGCGGTCGGGCTGAACGGGGGGTTCGTGCACACAGCCCAGC
TTGGAGCGAACGACCTACACCGAACTGAGATACCTACAGCGTGAGCTATGAGAAAGCGCCACGCTTCCCG
AAGGGAGAAAGGCGGACAGGTATCCGGTAAGCGGCAGGGTCGGAACAGGAGAGCGCACGAGGGAGCTTCC
AGGGGTAAACGCCTGGTATCTTTATAGTCCTGTCGGGTTTCGCCACCTCTGACTTGAGCATCGATTTTTG
TGATGCTCGTCAGGGGGGCGGAGCCTATGGAAAAACGCCAGCAACGCAGAAAGGCCCACCCGAAGGTGAG
CCAGGTGATTACATTTGGGCCCTCATCAGAGGTTTTCACCGTCATCACCGAAACGCGCGAGGCAGCTGCG
GTAAAGCTCATCAGCGTGGTCGTGAAGCGATTCACAGATGTCTGCCTGTTCATCCGCGTCCAGCTCGTTG
AGTTTCTCCAGAAGCGTTAATGTCTGGCTTCTGATAAAGCGGGCCATGTTAAGGGCGGTTTTTTCCTGTT
TGGTCACTTACCAATGCTTAATCAGTGAGGCACCTATCTCAGCGATCTGTCTATTTCGTTCATCCATAGT
TGCCTGACTCCCCGTCGTGTAGATAACTACGATGCGGGAGGGCTTACCATCTGGCCCCAGTGCTGCAATG
ATACCGCGAGACCCACGCTCACCGGCTCCAGATTTATCAGCAATAAACCAGCCAGCCGGGAGGGCCGAGC
GCAGAAGTGATCCTGCAACTTTATCCGCCTCCATCCAGTCTATTAATTGTTGCCGGGAAGCTAGAGTAAG
TAGTTCGCCAGTTAATAGTTTGCGCAACGTTGTTGCCATTGCTACAGGCATCGTGGTGTCACGCTCGTCG
TTTGGTATGGCTTCATTCAGCTCCGGTTCCCAACGATCAAGGCGAGTTACATGATCCCCCATGTTGTGCA
AAAAAGCGGTTAGCTCCTTCGGTCCTCCGATCGTTGCCAGAAGTAAGTTGGCCGCAGTGTTATCACTCAT
GGTTATGGCAGCACTGCATAATTCTCTTACTGTCATGCCATCCGTGAGATGCTTTTCTGTGACTGGTGAG
TACTCAACCAAGTCATTCTGAGAATAGTGTATGCGGCGACCGAGTTGCTCTTGCCCGGCGTCAATACGGG
ATAATACCGCGCCACATAGCAGAACTTTAAAAGTGCTCATCATTGGAAAACGTTCTTCGGGGCGTAAACT
CTCAAGGATCTTACCGCTGTTGAGATCCAGTTCGATGTAACCCACTCGTGCACCCAACTGATCTTCAGCA
TCTTTTACTTTCACCAGCGTTTCTGGGTGAGCAAAAACAGGAAGGCAAAATGCCGCAAAAAAGGGAATAA
GGGCGACACGGAAATGTTGAATACTCATTTTAGCTTCCTTAGCTCCTGAAAATCTCGATAACTCAAAAAA
TACGCCCGGTAGTGATCTTATTTCATTATGGTGAAAGTTGGAACCTCTTACGTGCCGATCAAGTCAAAAG
CCTCCGGTCGGAGGCTTTTGACTTTCTGCTATGGAGGTCAGGTATGATTTAAATGGTCAGTTAGA
Features (pLannotate 1.2.2; 14 found; start..end, strand, type, name):
     10..417     +  promoter       TEF1 promoter: S. cerevisiae TEF1; promoter for EF-1α
    434..2350    +  CDS            R1A_SARS2 (fragment): Experimental evidence at protein level: Swiss-Prot protein existence level 1. [Non-structural protein 10]: Plays a pivotal role in viral transcription by stimulating both nsp14 3'-5' exoribonuclease and nsp16 2'-O-methyltransferase activities. Therefore plays an essential role in viral mRNAs cap methylation. From Severe acute respiratory syndrome coronavirus 2 (2019-nCoV) (SARS-CoV-2).
   2359..2376    +  CDS            3xFLAG (fragment): three tandem FLAG® epitope tags, followed by an enterokinase cleavage site
   2454..2626    +  terminator     CYC1 terminator (fragment): S. cerevisiae CYC1; transcription terminator for CYC1
   2662..2838    +  promoter       URA3 promoter (fragment): S. cerevisiae URA3
   2839..3642    +  CDS            URA3: orotidine-5'-phosphate decarboxylase, required for uracil biosynthesis; S. cerevisiae URA3; yeast auxotrophic marker, counterselectable with 5-fluoroorotic acid (5-FOA)
   3725..4707    -  rep_origin     2μ ori: yeast 2μ plasmid origin of replication
   4785..4814    +  terminator     T3Te terminator: phage T3 early transcription terminator
   4836..5423    +  rep_origin     ori: high-copy-number ColE1/pMB1/pBR322/pUC origin of replication
   5435..5462    -  terminator     T7Te terminator: phage T7 early transcription terminator
   5486..5677    -  CDS            rop: Rop protein, which maintains plasmids at low copy number; rop
   5678..6538    -  CDS            AmpR: β-lactamase; bla; confers resistance to ampicillin, carbenicillin, and related antibiotics
   6539..6641    -  promoter       cat promoter: promoter of the E. coli cat gene encoding chloramphenicol acetyltransferase
   6642..6673    -  terminator     tonB terminator: bidirectional E. coli tonB-P14 transcription terminator
