[The description below was written by a language model from this plasmid's Addgene catalogue record and pLannotate feature annotations shown in this document.]
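Description:
pGBW-m4046247 is an episomal yeast expression plasmid for producing the SARS-CoV-2 non-structural protein nsp2 in Saccharomyces cerevisiae. It is an E. coli–yeast shuttle vector. In bacteria it replicates from a high-copy ColE1/pUC-type origin and is selected with ampicillin through a β-lactamase gene that the annotation places downstream of a cat promoter. In yeast it is maintained by the 2μ origin, which supports multicopy episomal replication, and is selected by URA3 complementation of uracil auxotrophy. URA3 can also be counterselected with 5-FOA. Short phage T3 and T7 early terminators and a tonB terminator flank the bacterial modules, presumably to insulate them from read-through transcription. A short feature annotated as rop lies next to AmpR, although the plasmid is catalogued as high copy.

The expression cassette places the wild-type nsp2 coding sequence, about 1.9 kb, under the constitutive yeast TEF1 promoter, with a CYC1 terminator downstream. The insert was made by gene synthesis against the NCBI nsp2 reference protein. Listing budding yeast alongside the virus as species may reflect host adaptation of the sequence, but the record does not say so explicitly. The automated annotation matches this ORF to a fragment of the viral replicase polyprotein 1a. The functional text attached to that hit concerns nsp10 and does not describe this insert. A thrombin-cleavable 3xFLAG tag supplied by the backbone is fused to the C terminus, although only a short FLAG fragment was detected by the annotation. The tag allows immunodetection and affinity purification, and thrombin cleavage allows its removal afterwards. The depositor notes that the sequencing used for quality control may not cover the whole plasmid.
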