Addgene plasmid #149124: pGBW-m4046247
Purpose: Yeast Expression plasmid for SARS-CoV-2 nsp2
Depositing lab: Ginkgo Bioworks & Benjie Chen. Depositing organization: Ginkgo Bioworks.
Backbone
  Vector backbone: AmpR; 2u URA3
  Backbone size w/o insert (bp): 4078
  Vector type: Yeast Expression
  Selectable markers: URA3
Growth in bacteria
  Bacterial resistance: Ampicillin, 100 μg/mL
  Growth temperature: 37°C
  Growth strain: DH5alpha
  Copy number: High Copy
Gene/Insert
  Gene/Insert name: SARS-CoV-2 nsp2
  Species: S. cerevisiae (budding yeast); Severe acute respiratory syndrome coronavirus 2
  Insert size (bp): 1907
  Mutation: wt
  Entrez Gene: ORF1ab (a.k.a. GU280_gp01)
  Promoter: pTEF1
  Tag / fusion protein: Cleavable thrombin;3xFLAG (C terminal on backbone)
  Cloning method: Unknown
Resource information
  A portion of this plasmid was derived from a plasmid made by: GinkgoBioworks
Depositor comments: NCBI Reference Sequence: YP_009725298.1. Created by gene synthesis with Not1 site. NGS used for QC was performed by Ginkgo and may not fully cover the entire plasmid.
How to cite: pGBW-m4046247 was a gift from Ginkgo Bioworks & Benjie Chen (Addgene plasmid # 149124 ; http://n2t.net/addgene:149124 ; RRID:Addgene_149124)
