>Addgene plasmid #149124 | pGBW-m4046247 | addgene partial sequence | sequence record 298145 | Ginkgo NGS Result
GCGGCCGCCCCACACACCATAGCTTCAAAATGTTTCTACTCCTTTTTTACTCTTCCAGATTTTCTCGGAC
TCCGCGCATCGCCGTACCACTTCAAAACACCCAAGCACAGCATACTAAATTTCCCCTCTTTCTTCCTCTA
GGGTGTCGTTAATTACCCGTACTAAAGGTTTGGAAAAGAAAAAAGAGACCGCCTCGTTTCTTTTTCTTCG
TCGAAAAAGGCAATAAAAATTTTTATCACGTTTCTTTTTCTCTTTCGATGACCTCCCATTGATATTTAAG
TTAATAAACGGTCTTCAATTTCTCAAGTTTCAGTTTCATTTTTCTTGTTCTATTACAACTTTTTTTACTT
CTTGCTCATTAGAAAGAAAGCATAGCAATCTAATCTAAGTTTTAATTACAAAATGTACACTCGCTATGTC
GATAACAACTTCTGTGGCCCTGATGGCTACCCTCTTGAGTGCATTAAAGACCTTCTAGCACGTGCTGGTA
AAGCTTCATGCACTTTGTCCGAACAACTGGACTTTATTGACACTAAGAGGGGTGTATACTGCTGCCGTGA
ACATGAGCATGAAATTGCTTGGTACACGGAACGTTCTGAAAAGAGCTATGAATTGCAGACACCTTTTGAA
ATTAAATTGGCAAAGAAATTTGACACCTTCAATGGGGAATGTCCAAATTTTGTATTTCCCTTAAATTCCA
TAATCAAGACTATTCAACCAAGGGTTGAAAAGAAAAAGCTTGATGGCTTTATGGGTAGAATTCGATCTGT
CTATCCAGTTGCGTCACCAAATGAATGCAACCAAATGTGCCTTTCAACTCTCATGAAGTGTGATCATTGT
GGTGAAACTTCATGGCAGACGGGCGATTTTGTTAAAGCCACTTGCGAATTTTGTGGCACTGAGAATTTGA
CTAAAGAAGGTGCCACTACTTGTGGTTACTTACCCCAAAATGCTGTTGTTAAAATTTATTGTCCAGCATG
TCACAATTCAGAAGTAGGACCTGAGCATAGTCTTGCCGAATACCATAATGAATCTGGCTTGAAAACCATT
CTTCGTAAGGGTGGTCGCACTATTGCCTTTGGAGGCTGTGTGTTCTCTTATGTTGGTTGCCATAACAAGT
GTGCCTATTGGGTTCCACGTGCTAGCGCTAACATAGGTTGTAACCATACAGGTGTTGTTGGAGAAGGTTC
CGAAGGTCTTAATGACAACCTTCTTGAAATACTCCAAAAAGAGAAAGTCAACATCAATATTGTTGGTGAC
TTTAAACTTAATGAAGAGATCGCCATTATTTTGGCATCTTTTTCTGCTTCCACAAGTGCTTTTGTGGAAA
CTGTGAAAGGTTTGGATTATAAAGCATTCAAACAAATTGTTGAATCCTGTGGTAATTTTAAAGTTACAAA
AGGAAAAGCTAAAAAAGGTGCCTGGAATATTGGTGAACAGAAATCAATACTGAGTCCTCTTTATGCATTT
GCATCAGAGGCTGCTCGTGTTGTACGATCAATTTTCTCCCGCACTCTTGAAACTGCTCAAAATTCTGTGC
GTGTTTTACAGAAGGCCGCTATAACAATACTAGATGGAATTTCACAGTATTCACTGAGACTCATTGATGC
TATGATGTTCACATCTGATTTGGCTACTAACAATCTAGTTGTAATGGCCTACATTACAGGTGGTGTTGTT
CAGTTGACTTCGCAGTGGCTAACTAACATCTTTGGCACTGTTTATGAAAAACTCAAACCCGTCCTTGATT
GGCTTGAAGAGAAGTTTAAGGAAGGTGTAGAGTTTCTTAGAGACGGTTGGGAAATTGTTAAATTTATCTC
AACCTGTGCTTGTGAAATTGTCGGTGGACAAATTGTCACCTGTGCAAAGGAAATTAAGGAGAGTGTTCAG
ACATTCTTTAAGCTTGTAAATAAATTTTTGGCTTTGTGTGCTGACTCTATCATTATTGGTGGAGCTAAAC
TTAAAGCCTTGAATTTAGGTGAAACATTTGTCACGCACTCAAAGGGATTGTACAGAAAGTGTGTTAAATC
CAGAGAAGAAACTGGCCTACTCATGCCTCTAAAAGCCCCAAAAGAAATTATCTTCTTAGAGGGAGAAACA
CTTCCCACAGAAGTGTTAACAGAGGAAGTTGTCTTGAAAACTGGTGATTTACAACCATTAGAACAACCTA
CTAGTGAAGCTGTTGAAGCTCCATTGGTTGGTACACCAGTTTGTATTAACGGGCTTATGTTGCTCGAAAT
CAAAGACACAGAAAAGTACTGTGCCCTTGCACCTAATATGATGGTAACAAACAATACCTTCACACTCAAA
GGCCTCGTGCCGAGAGGTTCTGATTATAAAGATCATGATGGTGATTATAAAGATCATGATATTGATTATA
AAGATGATGATGATAAATAAACAGGCCCCTTTTCCTTTGTCGATATCATGTAATTAGTTATGTCACGCTT
ACATTCACGCCCTCCTCCCACATCCGCTCTAACCGAAAAGGAAGGAGTTAGACAACCTGAAGTCTAGGTC
CCTATTTATTTTTTTTAATAGTTATGTTAGTATTAAGAACGTTATTTATATTTCAAATTTTTCTTTTTTT
TCTGTACAAAGCGGCCGCCGAACCACTAGTGCACTGCAGTACACGGTTTCCTTGAAATTTTTTTGATTCG
GTAATCTCCGAACAGAAGGAAGAACGAAGGAAGGAGCACAGACTTAGATTGGTATATATACGCATATGTA
GTGTTGAAGAAACATGAAATTGCCCAGTATTCTTAACCCAACTGCACAGAACAAAAACGTGCAGGAAACG
AAGATAAATCATGTCGAAAGCTACATATAAGGAACGTGCTGCTACTCATCCTAGTCCTGTTGCTGCCAAG
CTATTTAATATCATGCACGAAAAGCAAACAAACTTGTGTGCTTCATTGGATGTTCGTACCACCAAGGAAT
TACTGGAGTTAGTTGAAGCATTAGGTCCCAAAATTTGTTTACTAAAAACACATGTGGATATCTTGACTGA
TTTTTCCATGGAGGGCACAGTTAAGCCGCTAAAGGCATTATCCGCCAAGTACAATTTTTTACTCTTCGAG
GACAGAAAATTTGCTGACATTGGTAATACAGTCAAATTGCAGTACTCTGCGGGTGTATACAGAATAGCAG
AATGGGCAGACATTACGAATGCACACGGTGTGGTGGGCCCAGGTATTGTTAGCGGTTTGAAGCAGGCGGC
AGAAGAAGTAACAAAGGAACCTAGAGGCCTTTTGATGTTAGCAGAATTGTCATGCAAGGGCTCCCTATCT
ACTGGAGAATATACTAAGGGTACTGTTGACATTGCGAAGAGCGACAAAGATTTTGTTATCGGCTTTATTG
CTCAAAGAGACATGGGTGGAAGAGATGAAGGTTACGATTGGTTGATTATGACACCCGGTGTGGGTTTAGA
TGACAAGGGAGATGCATTGGGTCAACAGTATAGAACCGTGGATGATGTGGTTTCTACAGGATCTGACATT
ATTATTGTTGGAAGAGGACTATTTGCAAAGGGAAGGGATGCTAAGGTAGAGGGTGAACGTTACAGAAAAG
CAGGCTGGGAAGCATATTTGAGAAGATGCGGCCAGCAAAACTAAAAAACTGTATTATAAGTAAATGCATG
TATACTAAACTCACAAATTAGAGCTTCAATTTAATTATATCAGTTATTACCCGAGTAACGAAGCATCTGT
GCTTCATTTTGTAGAACAAAAATGCAACGCGAGAGCGCTAATTTTTCAAACAAAGAATCTGAGCTGCATT
TTTACAGAACAGAAATGCAACGCGAAAGCGCTATTTTACCAACGAAGAATCTGTGCTTCATTTTTGTAAA
ACAAAAATGCAACGCGAGAGCGCTAATTTTTCAAACAAAGAATCTGAGCTGCATTTTTACAGAACAGAAA
TGCAACGCGAGAGCGCTATTTTACCAACAAAGAATCTATACTTCTTTTTTGTTCTACAAAAATGCATCCC
GAGAGCGCTATTTTTCTAACAAAGCATCTTAGATTACTTTTTTTCTCCTTTGTGCGCTCTATAATGCAGT
CTCTTGATAACTTTTTGCACTGTAGGTCCGTTAAGGTTAGAAGAAGGCTACTTTGGTGTCTATTTTCTCT
TCCATAAAAAAAGCCTGACTCCACTTCCCGCGTTTACTGATTACTAGCGAAGCTGCGGGTGCATTTTTTC
AAGATAAAGGCATCCCCGATTATATTCTATACCGATGTGGATTGCGCATACTTTGTGAACAGAAAGTGAT
AGCGTTGATGATTCTTCATTGGTCAGAAAATTATGAACGGTTTCTTCTATTTTGTCTCTATATACTACGT
ATAGGAAATGTTTACATTTTCGTATTGTTTTCGATTCACTCTATGAATAGTTCTTACTACAATTTTTTTG
TCTAAAGAGTAATACTAGAGATAAACATAAAAAATGTAGAGGTCGAGTTTAGATGCAAGTTCAAGGAGCG
AAAGGTGGATGGGTAGGTTATATAGGGATATAGCACAGAGATATATAGCAAAGAGATACTTTTGAGCAAT
GTTTGTGGAAGCGGTATTCGCAATATTTTAGTAGCTCGTTACAGTCCGGTGCGTTTTTGGTTTTTTGAAA
GTGCGTCATCAGAGCGCTTTTGGTTTTCAAAAGCGCTCTGAAGTTCCTATACTTTCTAGCTAGAGAATAG
GAACTTCCCGAGCGGCCGCGTGTTACAAGCTTGACTCCAGCGTAACTGGACTGCAATCAACTCACTGGCT
CACCTTCACGGGTGGGCCTTTCTTCGGTAGAAAATCAAAGGATCTTCTTGAGATCCTTTTTTTCTGCGCG
TAATCTGCTGCTTGCAAACAAAAAAACCACCGCTACCAGCGGTGGTTTGTTTGCCGGATCAAGAGCTACC
AACTCTTTTTCCGAGGTAACTGGCTTCAGCAGAGCGCAGATACCAAATACTGTTCTTCTAGTGTAGCCGT
AGTTAGGCCACCACTTCAAGAACTCTGTAGCACCGCCTACATACCTCGCTCTGCTAATCCTGTTACCAGT
GGCTGCTGCCAGTGGCGATAAGTCGTGTCTTACCGGGTTGGACTCAAGACGATAGTTACCGGATAAGGCG
CAGCGGTCGGGCTGAACGGGGGGTTCGTGCACACAGCCCAGCTTGGAGCGAACGACCTACACCGAACTGA
GATACCTACAGCGTGAGCTATGAGAAAGCGCCACGCTTCCCGAAGGGAGAAAGGCGGACAGGTATCCGGT
AAGCGGCAGGGTCGGAACAGGAGAGCGCACGAGGGAGCTTCCAGGGGTAAACGCCTGGTATCTTTATAGT
CCTGTCGGGTTTCGCCACCTCTGACTTGAGCATCGATTTTTGTGATGCTCGTCAGGGGGGCGGAGCCTAT
GGAAAAACGCCAGCAACGCAGAAAGGCCCACCCGAAGGTGAGCCAGGTGATTACATTTGGGCCCTCATCA
GAGGTTTTCACCGTCATCACCGAAACGCGCGAGGCAGCTGCGGTAAAGCTCATCAGCGTGGTCGTGAAGC
GATTCACAGATGTCTGCCTGTTCATCCGCGTCCAGCTCGTTGAGTTTCTCCAGAAGCGTTAATGTCTGGC
TTCTGATAAAGCGGGCCATGTTAAGGGCGGTTTTTTCCTGTTTGGTCACTTACCAATGCTTAATCAGTGA
GGCACCTATCTCAGCGATCTGTCTATTTCGTTCATCCATAGTTGCCTGMCTCCCCGTCGTGTAGATAACT
ACGATGCGGGAGGGCTTACCATCTGGCCCCAGTGCTGCAATGATACCGCGAGACCCACGCTCACCGGCTC
CAGATTTATCAGCAATAAACCAGCCAGCCGGGAGGGCCGAGCGCAGAAGTGATCCTGCAACTTTATCCGC
CTCCATCCAGTCTATTAATTGTTGCCGGGAAGCTAGAGTAAGTAGTTCGCCAGTTAATAGTTTGCGCAAC
GTTGTTGCCATTGCTACAGGCATCGTGGTGTCACGCTCGTCGTTTGGTATGGCTTCATTCAGCTCCGGTT
CCCAACGATCAAGGCGAGTTACATGATCCCCCATGTTGTGCAAAAAAGCGGTTAGCTCCTTCGGTCCTCC
GATCGTTGCCAGAAGTAAGTTGGCCGCAGTGTTATCACTCATGGTTATGGCAGCACTGCATAATTCTCTT
ACTGTCATGCCATCCGTGAGATGCTTTTCTGTGACTGGTGAGTACTCAACCAAGTCATTCTGAGAATAGT
GTATGCGGCGACCGAGTTGCTCTTGCCCGGCGTCAATACGGGATAATACCGCGCCACATAGCAGAACTTT
AAAAGTGCTCATCATTGGAAAACGTTCTTCGGGGCGTAAACTCTCAAGGATCTTACCGCTGTTGAGATCC
AGTTCGATGTAACCCACTCGTGCACCCAACTGATCTTCAGCATCTTTTACTTTCACCAGCGTTTCTGGGT
GAGCAAAAACAGGAAGGCAAAATGCCGCAAAAAAGGGAATAAGGGCGACACGGAAATGTTGAATACTCAT
TTTAGCTTCCTTAGCTCCTGAAAATCTCGATAACTCAAAAAATACGCCCGGTAGTGATCTTATTTCATTA
TGGTGAAAGTTGGAACCTCTTACGTGCCGATCAAGTCAAAAGCCTCCGGTCGGAGGCTTTTGACTTTCTG
CTATGGAGGTCAGGTATGATTTAAATGGTCAGTTAGA
